Addgene plasmid #36293: pM13-DDRFPB1
Depositing lab: Robert Campbell. Depositing organization: University of Alberta. Publication: A fluorogenic red fluorescent protein heterodimer. Alford SC, Abdelfattah AS, Ding Y, Campbell RE. Chem Biol. 2012 Mar 23;19(3):353-60. 10.1016/j.chembiol.2012.01.006 PubMed 22444590.
Backbone
  Vector backbone: pcDNA3.1+
  Backbone manufacturer: Life Technologies
  Vector type: Mammalian Expression
  Selectable markers: Neomycin (select with G418)
Growth in bacteria
  Bacterial resistance: Ampicillin, 100 μg/mL
  Growth temperature: 37°C
  Growth strain: DH10B
  Copy number: High Copy
Gene/Insert
  Gene/Insert name: M13-DDRFP-B1
  Cloning method: Restriction Enzyme; 5′ cloning site HindIII (not destroyed); 3′ cloning site XhoI (not destroyed)
  Sequencing primers: 5′ TAATACGACTCACTATAGGG; 3′ TAGAAGGCACAGTCGAGG
Terms and licenses: Academic/Nonprofit Terms; Industry Terms: Not Available to Industry
How to cite: pM13-DDRFPB1 was a gift from Robert Campbell (Addgene plasmid # 36293 ; http://n2t.net/addgene:36293 ; RRID:Addgene_36293)
