[The description below was written by a language model from this plasmid's Addgene catalogue record and pLannotate feature annotations shown in this document.]
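Description:
pM13-DDRFPB1 is a mammalian expression plasmid built on the pcDNA3.1+ backbone, about 6.2 kb in the sequenced record. It is maintained in E. coli at high copy through a ColE1/pUC-type origin and selected with ampicillin via the β-lactamase gene. An f1 origin is also present. For mammalian cells, an SV40 early promoter drives a neomycin phosphotransferase gene followed by an SV40 polyadenylation signal, allowing G418 selection of stable transfectants.

The insert, M13-DDRFP-B1, sits between the HindIII and XhoI sites, downstream of the CMV immediate-early enhancer and promoter and upstream of the bovine growth hormone polyadenylation signal. A T7 promoter lies just ahead of the insert. The automated annotation identifies the main coding region as "dimer2", a Discosoma-derived fluorescent protein, which fits a dimerization-dependent red fluorescent protein engineered from that lineage. The M13 portion is not annotated separately, but the gap of roughly 160 nt between the T7 promoter and the fluorescent-protein match would accommodate a short N-terminal fusion partner. The record does not define M13; in this context the name commonly refers to a calmodulin-binding peptide. Several small fragment calls (mNeonGreen, HIV-1 LTR, ble, lacI, bom) are most likely short similarity matches or backbone remnants rather than functional elements.

Judging from the associated publication title, which describes a fluorogenic red fluorescent protein heterodimer, this construct appears to supply the "B" partner of a two-component system in which fluorescence increases when the two partners associate. Fusing it to M13 would let it report a protein–protein interaction when co-expressed with a complementary partner construct, although the record does not state the specific application.
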