Features (pLannotate 1.2.2; 21 found; start..end, strand, type, name):
     56..916     -  CDS            AmpR: β-lactamase; bla; confers resistance to ampicillin, carbenicillin, and related antibiotics
    917..1021    -  promoter       AmpR promoter: bla
   1080..1132    -  misc_feature   bom (fragment): basis of mobility region from pBR322
   1287..1666    +  enhancer       CMV enhancer: human cytomegalovirus immediate early enhancer
   1667..1870    +  promoter       CMV promoter: human cytomegalovirus (CMV) immediate early promoter
   1866..1899    +  LTR            5' LTR (truncated) (fragment): truncated 5' long terminal repeat (LTR) from HIV-1
   1915..1933    +  promoter       T7 promoter: promoter for bacteriophage T7 RNA polymerase
   2098..2775    +  CDS            dimer2: dimer2 is a basic (constitutively fluorescent) orange fluorescent protein published in 2002, derived from Discosoma sp.. It has low acid sensitivity.
   2774..2797    +  CDS            mNeonGreen (fragment): bright monomeric yellow-green fluorescent protein derived from LanYFP (Shaner et al., 2013)
   2879..3103    +  polyA_signal   bGH poly(A) signal: bovine growth hormone polyadenylation signal
   3107..3128    +  promoter       SV40 promoter (fragment): SV40 enhancer and early promoter
   3149..3577    +  rep_origin     f1 ori (sequence partly withheld): f1 bacteriophage origin of replication; arrow indicates direction of (+) strand synthesis
   3591..3920    +  promoter       SV40 promoter: SV40 enhancer and early promoter
   3987..4778    +  CDS            neo: KKA2_KLEPN - Also known as kan, nptII. Experimental evidence at protein level: Swiss-Prot protein existence level 1. Resistance to kanamycin, neomycin, paromomycin, ribostamycin, butirosin and gentamicin B. From Klebsiella pneumoniae.
   4802..4960    +  CDS            ble (fragment): BLE_KLEPN - Experimental evidence at protein level: Swiss-Prot protein existence level 1. Binding protein with a strong affinity to the bleomycin family of antibiotics. Binds to CL990; an antimitotic-antibiotic compound. From Klebsiella pneumoniae.
   4955..5076    +  polyA_signal   SV40 poly(A) signal: SV40 polyadenylation signal
   5149..5165    -  protein_bind   lac operator: The lac repressor binds to the lac operator to inhibit transcription in E. coli. This inhibition can be relieved by adding lactose or isopropyl-β-D-thiogalactopyranoside (IPTG). lac repressor encoded by lacI
   5173..5203    -  promoter       lac promoter: promoter for the E. coli lac operon
   5218..5239    -  protein_bind   CAP binding site: CAP binding activates transcription in the presence of cAMP. E. coli catabolite activator protein
   5252..5344    -  CDS            lacI (fragment): lac repressor; lacI; The lac repressor binds to the lac operator to inhibit transcription in E. coli. This inhibition can be relieved by adding lactose or isopropyl-β-D-thiogalactopyranoside (IPTG).
   5527..6115    -  rep_origin     ori: high-copy-number ColE1/pMB1/pBR322/pUC origin of replication
>Addgene plasmid #36293 | pM13-DDRFPB1 | addgene full sequence | sequence record 157203 | Addgene NGS results
AAAAATGAAGTTTTAAATCAATCTAAAGTATATATGAGTAAACTTGGTCTGACAGTTACCAATGCTTAAT
CAGTGAGGCACCTATCTCAGCGATCTGTCTATTTCGTTCATCCATAGTTGCCTGACTCCCCGTCGTGTAG
ATAACTACGATACGGGAGGGCTTACCATCTGGCCCCAGTGCTGCAATGATACCGCGAGACCCACGCTCAC
CGGCTCCAGATTTATCAGCAATAAACCAGCCAGCCGGAAGGGCCGAGCGCAGAAGTGGTCCTGCAACTTT
ATCCGCCTCCATCCAGTCTATTAATTGTTGCCGGGAAGCTAGAGTAAGTAGTTCGCCAGTTAATAGTTTG
CGCAACGTTGTTGCCATTGCTACAGGCATCGTGGTGTCACGCTCGTCGTTTGGTATGGCTTCATTCAGCT
CCGGTTCCCAACGATCAAGGCGAGTTACATGATCCCCCATGTTGTGCAAAAAAGCGGTTAGCTCCTTCGG
TCCTCCGATCGTTGTCAGAAGTAAGTTGGCCGCAGTGTTATCACTCATGGTTATGGCAGCACTGCATAAT
TCTCTTACTGTCATGCCATCCGTAAGATGCTTTTCTGTGACTGGTGAGTACTCAACCAAGTCATTCTGAG
AATAGTGTATGCGGCGACCGAGTTGCTCTTGCCCGGCGTCAATACGGGATAATACCGCGCCACATAGCAG
AACTTTAAAAGTGCTCATCATTGGAAAACGTTCTTCGGGGCGAAAACTCTCAAGGATCTTACCGCTGTTG
AGATCCAGTTCGATGTAACCCACTCGTGCACCCAACTGATCTTCAGCATCTTTTACTTTCACCAGCGTTT
CTGGGTGAGCAAAAACAGGAAGGCAAAATGCCGCAAAAAAGGGAATAAGGGCGACACGGAAATGTTGAAT
ACTCATACTCTTCCTTTTTCAATATTATTGAAGCATTTATCAGGGTTATTGTCTCATGAGCGGATACATA
TTTGAATGTATTTAGAAAAATAAACAAATAGGGGTTCCGCGCACATTTCCCCGAAAAGTGCCACCTGACG
TCGACGGATCGGGAGATCTCCCGATCCCCTATGGTGCACTCTCAGTACAATCTGCTCTGATGCCGCATAG
TTAAGCCAGTATCTGCTCCCTGCTTGTGTGTTGGAGGTCGCTGAGTAGTGCGCGAGCAAAATTTAAGCTA
CAACAAGGCAAGGCTTGACCGACAATTGCATGAAGAATCTGCTTAGGGTTAGGCGTTTTGCGCTGCTTCG
CGATGTACGGGCCAGATATACGCGTTGACATTGATTATTGACTAGTTATTAATAGTAATCAATTACGGGG
TCATTAGTTCATAGCCCATATATGGAGTTCCGCGTTACATAACTTACGGTAAATGGCCCGCCTGGCTGAC
CGCCCAACGACCCCCGCCCATTGACGTCAATAATGACGTATGTTCCCATAGTAACGCCAATAGGGACTTT
CCATTGACGTCAATGGGTGGAGTATTTACGGTAAACTGCCCACTTGGCAGTACATCAAGTGTATCATATG
CCAAGTACGCCCCCTATTGACGTCAATGACGGTAAATGGCCCGCCTGGCATTATGCCCAGTACATGACCT
TATGGGACTTTCCTACTTGGCAGTACATCTACGTATTAGTCATCGCTATTACCATGGTGATGCGGTTTTG
GCAGTACATCAATGGGCGTGGATAGCGGTTTGACTCACGGGGATTTCCAAGTCTCCACCCCATTGACGTC
AATGGGAGTTTGTTTTGGCACCAAAATCAACGGGACTTTCCAAAATGTCGTAACAACTCCGCCCCATTGA
CGCAAATGGGCGGTAGGCGTGTACGGTGGGAGGTCTATATAAGCAGAGCTCTCTGGCTAACTAGAGAACC
CACTGCTTACTGGCTTATCGAAATTAATACGACTCACTATAGGGAGACCCAAGCTGGCTAGCGTTTAAAC
TTAAGCTTGCCACCATGAAGAGGCGCTGGCAGAAAACAGGCCATGCTGTCCGAGCATTCGGAAGACTGAA
GAAGATCTCCAGCTCCGGGGCACTGGGGCATGGCACCGGCAGCACCGGCAGCGGCAGCTCCGGTACCGCC
TCCTCCGAGGACAACAACATGGCCACCATCAAAGAGTTCATGCGCTTCAAGGTGCGCATGGAGGGCTCCA
TGAACGGCCACGAGTTCGAGATCGAGGGCGAGGGCGAGGGCCGCCCCTACGAGGGCACCCAGACCGCCAA
GCTGAAGGTGACCAAGGGCGGCCCCCTGCCCTTCGCCTGGGACATCCTGTCCCCCCAGTTCATGTACGGC
TCCGAGGCGTACGTGAGGCACCCCGCCGACATCCCCGATTACAAGAAGCTGCCCTTCCCCGAGGGCTTCA
AGTGGGAGCGCGTGATGAACTTCGAAGACGGCGGTCTGGTGACCGTTACCCAGGACTCCTCCCTGCAGGA
CGGCACGCTGATCTGCAAGGTGAAGATGCGCGGCACCAACTTCCCCCCCGACGGCCCCGTAATGCAGAAG
AAGACCATGGGCTGGGAGGCCTCCACCGAGATGCTGTACCCCGAAGACGGCGTGCTGAAGGGCCATAGCT
ATCAGGCCCTGAAGCTGAAGGACGGCGGCCACTACCTGGTGGAGTTCGAGACCATCTACATGGCCAAGAA
GCCCGTGCAACTGCCCGGCGATTACTGTGTGGACACCAAGCTGGACATCACCTCCCACAACGAGGACTAC
ACCATCGTGGAACAGTACGGGCGCTCCGAGGGCCGCCACCGTCTGGGCATGGACGAGCGGTACAAGTTAG
CCTTGAAATTAGCAGGTCTTGATATCGGGAGCTAACTCGAGTCTAGAGGGCCCGTTTAAACCCGCTGATC
AGCCTCGACTGTGCCTTCTAGTTGCCAGCCATCTGTTGTTTGCCCCTCCCCCGTGCCTTCCTTGACCCTG
GAAGGTGCCACTCCCACTGTCCTTTCCTAATAAAATGAGGAAATTGCATCGCATTGTCTGAGTAGGTGTC
ATTCTATTCTGGGGGGTGGGGTGGGGCAGGACAGCAAGGGGGAGGATTGGGAAGACAATAGCAGGCATGC
TGGGGATGCGGTGGGCTCTATGGCTTCTGAGGCGGAAAGAACCAGCTGGGGCTCTAGGGGGTATCCCC
[124 nt withheld, positions 3149-3272]
C
[91 nt withheld, positions 3274-3364]
A
[49 nt withheld, positions 3366-3414]
CCTTTGACGTTGGAGTCCACGTTCTTT
[37 nt withheld, positions 3442-3478]
ACCCTATCTCGGTCTATTCTTTTGATTTATAAGGGATTTTGCCGATTTCGGCCTATTGGTTAAAAAATGA
GCTGATTTAACAAAAATTTAACGCGAATTAATTCTGTGGAATGTGTGTCAGTTAGGGTGTGGAAAGTCCC
CAGGCTCCCCAGCAGGCAGAAGTATGCAAAGCATGCATCTCAATTAGTCAGCAACCAGGTGTGGAAAGTC
CCCAGGCTCCCCAGCAGGCAGAAGTATGCAAAGCATGCATCTCAATTAGTCAGCAACCATAGTCCCGCCC
CTAACTCCGCCCATCCCGCCCCTAACTCCGCCCAGTTCCGCCCATTCTCCGCCCCATGGCTGACTAATTT
TTTTTATTTATGCAGAGGCCGAGGCCGCCTCTGCCTCTGAGCTATTCCAGAAGTAGTGAGGAGGCTTTTT
TGGAGGCCTAGGCTTTTGCAAAAAGCTCCCGGGAGCTTGTATATCCATTTTCGGATCTGATCAAGAGACA
GGATGAGGATCGTTTCGCATGATTGAACAAGATGGATTGCACGCAGGTTCTCCGGCCGCTTGGGTGGAGA
GGCTATTCGGCTATGACTGGGCACAACAGACAATCGGCTGCTCTGATGCCGCCGTGTTCCGGCTGTCAGC
GCAGGGGCGCCCGGTTCTTTTTGTCAAGACCGACCTGTCCGGTGCCCTGAATGAACTGCAGGACGAGGCA
GCGCGGCTATCGTGGCTGGCCACGACGGGCGTTCCTTGCGCAGCTGTGCTCGACGTTGTCACTGAAGCGG
GAAGGGACTGGCTGCTATTGGGCGAAGTGCCGGGGCAGGATCTCCTGTCATCTCACCTTGCTCCTGCCGA
GAAAGTATCCATCATGGCTGATGCAATGCGGCGGCTGCATACGCTTGATCCGGCTACCTGCCCATTCGAC
CACCAAGCGAAACATCGCATCGAGCGAGCACGTACTCGGATGGAAGCCGGTCTTGTCGATCAGGATGATC
TGGACGAAGAGCATCAGGGGCTCGCGCCAGCCGAACTGTTCGCCAGGCTCAAGGCGCGCATGCCCGACGG
CGAGGATCTCGTCGTGACCCATGGCGATGCCTGCTTGCCGAATATCATGGTGGAAAATGGCCGCTTTTCT
GGATTCATCGACTGTGGCCGGCTGGGTGTGGCGGACCGCTATCAGGACATAGCGTTGGCTACCCGTGATA
TTGCTGAAGAGCTTGGCGGCGAATGGGCTGACCGCTTCCTCGTGCTTTACGGTATCGCCGCTCCCGATTC
GCAGCGCATCGCCTTCTATCGCCTTCTTGACGAGTTCTTCTGAGCGGGACTCTGGGGTTCGAAATGACCG
ACCAAGCGACGCCCAACCTGCCATCACGAGATTTCGATTCCACCGCCGCCTTCTATGAAAGGTTGGGCTT
CGGAATCGTTTTCCGGGACGCCGGCTGGATGATCCTCCAGCGCGGGGATCTCATGCTGGAGTTCTTCGCC
CACCCCAACTTGTTTATTGCAGCTTATAATGGTTACAAATAAAGCAATAGCATCACAAATTTCACAAATA
AAGCATTTTTTTCACTGCATTCTAGTTGTGGTTTGTCCAAACTCATCAATGTATCTTATCATGTCTGTAT
ACCGTCGACCTCTAGCTAGAGCTTGGCGTAATCATGGTCATAGCTGTTTCCTGTGTGAAATTGTTATCCG
CTCACAATTCCACACAACATACGAGCCGGAAGCATAAAGTGTAAAGCCTGGGGTGCCTAATGAGTGAGCT
AACTCACATTAATTGCGTTGCGCTCACTGCCCGCTTTCCAGTCGGGAAACCTGTCGTGCCAGCTGCATTA
ATGAATCGGCCAACGCGCGGGGAGAGGCGGTTTGCGTATTGGGCGCTCTTCCGCTTCCTCGCTCACTGAC
TCGCTGCGCTCGGTCGTTCGGCTGCGGCGAGCGGTATCAGCTCACTCAAAGGCGGTAATACGGTTATCCA
CAGAATCAGGGGATAACGCAGGAAAGAACATGTGAGCAAAAGGCCAGCAAAAGGCCAGGAACCGTAAAAA
GGCCGCGTTGCTGGCGTTTTTCCATAGGCTCCGCCCCCCTGACGAGCATCACAAAAATCGACGCTCAAGT
CAGAGGTGGCGAAACCCGACAGGACTATAAAGATACCAGGCGTTTCCCCCTGGAAGCTCCCTCGTGCGCT
CTCCTGTTCCGACCCTGCCGCTTACCGGATACCTGTCCGCCTTTCTCCCTTCGGGAAGCGTGGCGCTTTC
TCATAGCTCACGCTGTAGGTATCTCAGTTCGGTGTAGGTCGTTCGCTCCAAGCTGGGCTGTGTGCACGAA
CCCCCCGTTCAGCCCGACCGCTGCGCCTTATCCGGTAACTATCGTCTTGAGTCCAACCCGGTAAGACACG
ACTTATCGCCACTGGCAGCAGCCACTGGTAACAGGATTAGCAGAGCGAGGTATGTAGGCGGTGCTACAGA
GTTCTTGAAGTGGTGGCCTAACTACGGCTACACTAGAAGAACAGTATTTGGTATCTGCGCTCTGCTGAAG
CCAGTTACCTTCGGAAAAAGAGTTGGTAGCTCTTGATCCGGCAAACAAACCACCGCTGGTAGCGGTGGTT
TTTTTGTTTGCAAGCAGCAGATTACGCGCAGAAAAAAAGGATCTCAAGAAGATCCTTTGATCTTTTCTAC
GGGGTCTGACGCTCAGTGGAACGAAAACTCACGTTAAGGGATTTTGGTCATGAGATTATCAAAAAGGATC
TTCACCTAGATCCTTTTAAATT
