>Addgene plasmid #36293 | pM13-DDRFPB1 | addgene partial sequence | sequence record 46490 | CMV-F 5'-CGCAAATGGGCGGTAGGCGTG-3'
AGCAGAGCTCTCTGGCTACTAGAGAACCCACTGCTTACTGGCTTATCGAAATTAATACGACTCACTATAG
GGAGACCCAAGCTGGCTAGCGTTTAAACTTAAGCTTGCCACCATGAAGAGGCGCTGGCAGAAAACAGGCC
ATGCTGTCCGAGCATTCGGAAGACTGAAGAAGATCTCCAGCTCCGGGGCACTGGGGCATGGCACCGGCAG
CACCGGCAGCGGCAGCTCCGGTACCGCCTCCTCCGAGGACAACAACATGGCCACCATCAAAGAGTTCATG
CGCTTCAAGGTGCGCATGGAGGGCTCCATGAACGGCCACGAGTTCGAGATCGA
