>Addgene plasmid #36293 | pM13-DDRFPB1 | addgene partial sequence | sequence record 46491 | BGH-rev 5'-TAGAAGGCACAGTCGAGG-3'
CCTCTAGACTCGAGTTAGCTCCCGATATCAAGACCTGCTAATTTCAAGGCTAACTTGTACCGCTCGTCCA
TGCCCAGACGGTGGCGGCCCTCGGAGCGCCCGTACTGTTCCACGATGGTGTAGTCCTCGTTGTGGGAGGT
GATGTCCAGCTTGGTGTCCACACAGTAATCGCCGGGCAGTTGCACGGGCTTCTTGGCCATGTAGATGGTC
TCGAACTCCACCAGGTAGTGGCCGCCGTCCTTCAGCTTCAGGGCCTGATAGCTATGGCCCTTCAGCACGC
CGTCTTCGGGGTACAGCATCTCGGTGGAGGCCTCCCAGCCCATGGTCTTCTTCTGCATTACGGGGCCGTC
GGGGGGGAAGTTGGTGCCGCGCATCTTCACCTTGCAGATCAGCGTGCCGTCCTGCAGGGAGGAGTCCTGG
GTAACGGTCACCAGACCGCCGTCTTCGAAGTTCATCACGCGCTCCCACTTGAAGCCCTCGGGGAAGGGCA
GCTTCTTGTAATCGGGGATGTCGGCGGGGTGCCTCACGTACGCCTCGGAGCCGTACATGAACTGGGGGGA
CAGGATGTCCCAGGCGAAGGGCAGGGGGCCGCCCTTGGTCACCTTCAGCTTGGCGGTCTGGGTGCCCTCG
TAGGGGCGGCCCTCGCCCTCGCCCTCGATCTCGAACTCGTGGCCGTTCATGGAGCCCTCCATGCGCACCT
TGAAGCGCATGAACTCTTTGATGGTGGCCATGTTGTTGTCCTCGGAGGAGGCGGTACCGGAGCTGCCGCT
GCCGGTGCTGCCGGTGCCATGCCCCAGTGCCCCGGAGCTGGAGATCTTCTTCAGTCTTCCGAATGCTCGG
ACAGCATGGCCTGT
